Addgene plasmid #162638: pcDNA4/TO-2xStrep-ORF68 K450A/R451A
Purpose: Expresses N-terminal 2x-Strep-tagged ORF68 K450A/R451A in mammalian cells
Depositing lab: Britt Glaunsinger. Depositing organization: University of California, Berkeley. Publication: A pentameric protein ring with novel architecture is required for herpesviral packaging. Didychuk AL, Gates SN, Gardner MR, Strong LM, Martin A, Glaunsinger BA. Elife. 2021 Feb 8;10. pii: 62261. doi: 10.7554/eLife.62261. PubMed 33554858.
Backbone
  Vector backbone: pcDNA4/TO
  Backbone manufacturer: Invitrogen
  Backbone size w/o insert (bp): 5111
  Total vector size (bp): 6512
  Vector type: Mammalian Expression
  Selectable markers: Zeocin
Growth in bacteria
  Bacterial resistance: Ampicillin, 100 μg/mL
  Growth temperature: 37°C
  Growth strain: DH5alpha
  Copy number: High Copy
Gene/Insert
  Gene/Insert name: ORF68
  Species: KSHV (HHV-8)
  Insert size (bp): 1401
  Mutation: Amino acids K450 and R451 mutated to alanine
  Promoter: CMV
  Tag / fusion protein: N-terminal 2xStrep-Tag II (N terminal on backbone)
  Cloning method: Ligation Independent Cloning
  Sequencing primers: 5′ CGCAAATGGGCGGTAGGCGTG; 3′ ACAGTGGGAGTGGCACCTT
Terms and licenses: Academic/Nonprofit Terms; Industry Terms: Not Available to Industry
How to cite: pcDNA4/TO-2xStrep-ORF68 K450A/R451A was a gift from Britt Glaunsinger (Addgene plasmid # 162638 ; http://n2t.net/addgene:162638 ; RRID:Addgene_162638)
