[The description below was written by a language model from this plasmid's Addgene catalogue record and pLannotate feature annotations shown in this document.]
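Description:
pcDNA4/TO-2xStrep-ORF68 K450A/R451A is a mammalian expression plasmid of about 6.5 kb built on the Invitrogen pcDNA4/TO backbone. It is maintained in E. coli through a high-copy ColE1/pUC-type origin and an ampicillin resistance gene (β-lactamase with its own promoter), and it also carries an f1 phage origin. For selection in mammalian cells it has a Zeocin resistance cassette in which the Sh ble gene sits behind both the SV40 early promoter and the bacterial EM7 promoter and is followed by an SV40 polyadenylation signal, so the same marker can function in either host.

The payload is the 1,401 bp ORF68 coding sequence from Kaposi's sarcoma-associated herpesvirus (HHV-8), carrying alanine substitutions at lysine 450 and arginine 451 and fused at its N terminus to a 2xStrep-tag II (Twin-Strep) tag for affinity capture on Strep-Tactin resin and for detection. Transcription is driven by the human CMV immediate-early enhancer and promoter and terminated by the bovine growth hormone polyadenylation signal. Two short tet operator sequences lie immediately downstream of the CMV promoter, which the annotation software labels as fragments of other tet-regulated promoters. These are the "TO" feature of the backbone: expression is constitutive in ordinary cells but becomes tetracycline- or doxycycline-inducible in lines that express the Tet repressor.

ORF68 is the KSHV homologue of herpesvirus UL32, implicated in cleavage and packaging of viral genomic DNA into capsids. The associated publication concerns a pentameric protein ring required for herpesviral packaging, and this double point mutant would plausibly be compared with wild-type protein in that context. The record does not state what specific property the K450A/R451A mutations are meant to test.
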