Features (pLannotate 1.2.2; 23 found; start..end, strand, type, name):
     27..79      -  misc_feature   bom (fragment): basis of mobility region from pBR322
    234..613     +  enhancer       CMV enhancer: human cytomegalovirus immediate early enhancer
    614..817     +  promoter       CMV promoter: human cytomegalovirus (CMV) immediate early promoter
    819..838     +  promoter       PLtetO-1 promoter (fragment): modified phage lambda PL promoter with tet operator sites (Lutz and Bujard, 1997)
    840..859     +  promoter       PLtetO-1 promoter (fragment): modified phage lambda PL promoter with tet operator sites (Lutz and Bujard, 1997)
    867..900     +  promoter       TRE3GV promoter (fragment): 3rd-generation Tet-responsive promoter that can be activated by binding of Tet-On® 3G, optimized for retroviral and lentiviral vectors
    989..1012    +  CDS            Twin-Strep-tag (fragment): two Strep-Tag®II moieties connected by a linker for enhanced binding to Strep-Tactin®, an engineered form of streptavidin (Schmidt et al., 2013)
   1083..2483    +  CDS            ORF68: UL32_HHV8P - Protein inferred from homology: Swiss-Prot protein existence level 3. Plays a role in efficient localization of neo-synthesized capsids to nuclear replication compartments, thereby controlling cleavage and packaging of virus genomic DNA. From Human herpesvirus 8 type P (isolate GK18) (HHV-8) (Kaposi's sarcoma-associated herpesvirus).
   2529..2753    +  polyA_signal   bGH poly(A) signal: bovine growth hormone polyadenylation signal
   2757..2778    +  promoter       SV40 promoter (fragment): SV40 enhancer and early promoter
   2799..3227    +  rep_origin     f1 ori (sequence partly withheld): f1 bacteriophage origin of replication; arrow indicates direction of (+) strand synthesis
   3241..3570    +  promoter       SV40 promoter: SV40 enhancer and early promoter
   3618..3665    +  promoter       EM7 promoter: synthetic bacterial promoter&nbsp
   3684..4058    +  CDS            BleoR: antibiotic-binding protein; Sh ble from Streptoalloteichus hindustanus; confers resistance to bleomycin, phleomycin, and Zeocin™
   4068..4193    +  CDS            ble (fragment): BLE_KLEPN - Experimental evidence at protein level: Swiss-Prot protein existence level 1. Binding protein with a strong affinity to the bleomycin family of antibiotics. Binds to CL990; an antimitotic-antibiotic compound. From Klebsiella pneumoniae.
   4188..4309    +  polyA_signal   SV40 poly(A) signal: SV40 polyadenylation signal
   4382..4398    -  protein_bind   lac operator: The lac repressor binds to the lac operator to inhibit transcription in E. coli. This inhibition can be relieved by adding lactose or isopropyl-β-D-thiogalactopyranoside (IPTG). lac repressor encoded by lacI
   4406..4436    -  promoter       lac promoter: promoter for the E. coli lac operon
   4451..4472    -  protein_bind   CAP binding site: CAP binding activates transcription in the presence of cAMP. E. coli catabolite activator protein
   4485..4577    -  CDS            lacI (fragment): lac repressor; lacI; The lac repressor binds to the lac operator to inhibit transcription in E. coli. This inhibition can be relieved by adding lactose or isopropyl-β-D-thiogalactopyranoside (IPTG).
   4760..5348    -  rep_origin     ori: high-copy-number ColE1/pMB1/pBR322/pUC origin of replication
   5519..6379    -  CDS            AmpR: β-lactamase; bla; confers resistance to ampicillin, carbenicillin, and related antibiotics
   6380..6484    -  promoter       AmpR promoter: bla
>Addgene plasmid #162638 | pcDNA4/TO-2xStrep-ORF68 K450A/R451A | addgene full sequence | sequence record 320632 | Addgene NGS Result
ACGGATCGGGAGATCTCCCGATCCCCTATGGTGCACTCTCAGTACAATCTGCTCTGATGCCGCATAGTTA
AGCCAGTATCTGCTCCCTGCTTGTGTGTTGGAGGTCGCTGAGTAGTGCGCGAGCAAAATTTAAGCTACAA
CAAGGCAAGGCTTGACCGACAATTGCATGAAGAATCTGCTTAGGGTTAGGCGTTTTGCGCTGCTTCGCGA
TGTACGGGCCAGATATACGCGTTGACATTGATTATTGACTAGTTATTAATAGTAATCAATTACGGGGTCA
TTAGTTCATAGCCCATATATGGAGTTCCGCGTTACATAACTTACGGTAAATGGCCCGCCTGGCTGACCGC
CCAACGACCCCCGCCCATTGACGTCAATAATGACGTATGTTCCCATAGTAACGCCAATAGGGACTTTCCA
TTGACGTCAATGGGTGGAGTATTTACGGTAAACTGCCCACTTGGCAGTACATCAAGTGTATCATATGCCA
AGTACGCCCCCTATTGACGTCAATGACGGTAAATGGCCCGCCTGGCATTATGCCCAGTACATGACCTTAT
GGGACTTTCCTACTTGGCAGTACATCTACGTATTAGTCATCGCTATTACCATGGTGATGCGGTTTTGGCA
GTACATCAATGGGCGTGGATAGCGGTTTGACTCACGGGGATTTCCAAGTCTCCACCCCATTGACGTCAAT
GGGAGTTTGTTTTGGCACCAAAATCAACGGGACTTTCCAAAATGTCGTAACAACTCCGCCCCATTGACGC
AAATGGGCGGTAGGCGTGTACGGTGGGAGGTCTATATAAGCAGAGCTCTCCCTATCAGTGATAGAGATCT
CCCTATCAGTGATAGAGATCGTCGACGAGCTCGTTTAGTGAACCGTCAGATCGCCTGGAGACGCCATCCA
CGCTGTTTTGACCTCCATAGAAGACACCGGGACCGATCCAGCCTCCGGACTCTAGCGTTTAAACTTAAGC
TTACCAATGTGGAGCCACCCCCAGTTCGAGAAGGGCGGCGGCAGCGGCGGCGGCAGCGGCGGCGGCAGCT
GGAGCCACCCCCAGTTCGAGAAGGGGGCGGCCATGTTTGTTCCCTGGCAACTCGGTACAATTACCCGTCA
CCGAGATGAGCTCCAAAAACTACTGGCAGCCTCCCTGCTCCCGGAGCACCCGGAGGAGAGCCTCGGTAAC
CCCATAATGACACAGATTCACCAGTCGCTCCAACCATCTTCCCCCTGCAGGGTCTGTCAGCTCCTATTTT
CTCTGGTCCGCGATTCGTCCACCCCCATGGGTTTCTTCGAGGACTATGCCTGCCTCTGCTTCTTCTGTCT
ATACGCCCCACACTGCTGGACCTCGACCATGGCGGCAGCGGCAGACCTGTGCGAGATCATGCATCTGCAC
TTTCCAGAAGAGGAGGCGACATACGGGCTATTCGGACCGGGTCGCCTTATGGGTATCGACTTGCAGCTGC
ACTTCTTTGTTCAAAAGTGCTTTAAGACCACCGCCGCCGAAAAAATACTGGGAATATCCAACCTGCAATT
TTTAAAATCAGAATTCATCCGGGGCATGCTCACAGGCACCATCACCTGCAACTTCTGCTTCAAAACGTCC
TGGCCCAGGACAGACAAGGAGGAGGCCACCGGCCCCACCCCATGCTGCCAGATTACAGACACCACCACCG
CACCCGCGAGCGGCATACCGGAACTAGCCCGGGCCACATTCTGCGGCGCAAGTCGCCCCACAAAGCCCAG
CCTACTTCCCGCGCTAATAGATATCTGGTCCACGAGCTCAGAGCTCCTTGACGAGCCGCGCCCTCGACTG
ATCGCAAGCGACATGAGTGAACTCAAATCCGTGGTCGCATCCCACGATCCGTTCTTCTCTCCCCCGCTTC
AGGCAGACACCTCCCAGGGTCCATGTCTAATGCACCCAACCCTGGGGCTACGATACAAAAACGGGACTGC
ATCCGTCTGCCTCCTCTGCGAGTGCCTTGCGGCACACCCAGAGGCACCCAAGGCGCTGCAGACCCTTCAG
TGCGAGGTAATGGGCCATATAGAAAACAACGTAAAGCTGGTAGACAGAATTGCCTTTGTGTTGGACAACC
CATTCGCCATGCCATATGTCTCAGATCCGCTACTTAGAGAGCTGATCCGGGGCTGTACCCCACAGGAAAT
TCACAAGCACCTGTTCTGCGACCCGCTGTGCGCCCTCAATGCTAAGGTGGTGTCAGAGGACGTACTATTC
CGCCTGCCCAGGGAGCAGGAGTATAAAAAGCTCAGGGCATCCGCGGCCGCCGGACAGCTCCTCGATGCCA
ACACCCTGTTCGACTGCGAGGTCGTGCAGACTTTGGTCTTTCTCTTTAAGGGTCTCCAAAACGCCAGGGT
GGGGAAAACCACCTCACTAGACATTATTCGGGAGCTAACCGCACAACTAGCCGCCCACCGCCTAGACCTG
GCCCACCCCTCACAGACGTCACACTTGTACGCTTAATCGAGTCTAGAGGGCCCGTTTAAACCCGCTGATC
AGCCTCGACTGTGCCTTCTAGTTGCCAGCCATCTGTTGTTTGCCCCTCCCCCGTGCCTTCCTTGACCCTG
GAAGGTGCCACTCCCACTGTCCTTTCCTAATAAAATGAGGAAATTGCATCGCATTGTCTGAGTAGGTGTC
ATTCTATTCTGGGGGGTGGGGTGGGGCAGGACAGCAAGGGGGAGGATTGGGAAGACAATAGCAGGCATGC
TGGGGATGCGGTGGGCTCTATGGCTTCTGAGGCGGAAAGAACCAGCTGGGGCTCTAGGGGGTATCCCC
[124 nt withheld, positions 2799-2922]
C
[91 nt withheld, positions 2924-3014]
A
[49 nt withheld, positions 3016-3064]
CCTTTGACGTTGGAGTCCACGTTCTTT
[37 nt withheld, positions 3092-3128]
ACCCTATCTCGGTCTATTCTTTTGATTTATAAGGGATTTTGCCGATTTCGGCCTATTGGTTAAAAAATGA
GCTGATTTAACAAAAATTTAACGCGAATTAATTCTGTGGAATGTGTGTCAGTTAGGGTGTGGAAAGTCCC
CAGGCTCCCCAGCAGGCAGAAGTATGCAAAGCATGCATCTCAATTAGTCAGCAACCAGGTGTGGAAAGTC
CCCAGGCTCCCCAGCAGGCAGAAGTATGCAAAGCATGCATCTCAATTAGTCAGCAACCATAGTCCCGCCC
CTAACTCCGCCCATCCCGCCCCTAACTCCGCCCAGTTCCGCCCATTCTCCGCCCCATGGCTGACTAATTT
TTTTTATTTATGCAGAGGCCGAGGCCGCCTCTGCCTCTGAGCTATTCCAGAAGTAGTGAGGAGGCTTTTT
TGGAGGCCTAGGCTTTTGCAAAAAGCTCCCGGGAGCTTGTATATCCATTTTCGGATCTGATCAGCACGTG
TTGACAATTAATCATCGGCATAGTATATCGGCATAGTATAATACGACAAGGTGAGGAACTAAACCATGGC
CAAGTTGACCAGTGCCGTTCCGGTGCTCACCGCGCGCGACGTCGCCGGAGCGGTCGAGTTCTGGACCGAC
CGGCTCGGGTTCTCCCGGGACTTCGTGGAGGACGACTTCGCCGGTGTGGTCCGGGACGACGTGACCCTGT
TCATCAGCGCGGTCCAGGACCAGGTGGTGCCGGACAACACCCTGGCCTGGGTGTGGGTGCGCGGCCTGGA
CGAGCTGTACGCCGAGTGGTCGGAGGTCGTGTCCACGAACTTCCGGGACGCCTCCGGGCCGGCCATGACC
GAGATCGGCGAGCAGCCGTGGGGGCGGGAGTTCGCCCTGCGCGACCCGGCCGGCAACTGCGTGCACTTCG
TGGCCGAGGAGCAGGACTGACACGTGCTACGAGATTTCGATTCCACCGCCGCCTTCTATGAAAGGTTGGG
CTTCGGAATCGTTTTCCGGGACGCCGGCTGGATGATCCTCCAGCGCGGGGATCTCATGCTGGAGTTCTTC
GCCCACCCCAACTTGTTTATTGCAGCTTATAATGGTTACAAATAAAGCAATAGCATCACAAATTTCACAA
ATAAAGCATTTTTTTCACTGCATTCTAGTTGTGGTTTGTCCAAACTCATCAATGTATCTTATCATGTCTG
TATACCGTCGACCTCTAGCTAGAGCTTGGCGTAATCATGGTCATAGCTGTTTCCTGTGTGAAATTGTTAT
CCGCTCACAATTCCACACAACATACGAGCCGGAAGCATAAAGTGTAAAGCCTGGGGTGCCTAATGAGTGA
GCTAACTCACATTAATTGCGTTGCGCTCACTGCCCGCTTTCCAGTCGGGAAACCTGTCGTGCCAGCTGCA
TTAATGAATCGGCCAACGCGCGGGGAGAGGCGGTTTGCGTATTGGGCGCTCTTCCGCTTCCTCGCTCACT
GACTCGCTGCGCTCGGTCGTTCGGCTGCGGCGAGCGGTATCAGCTCACTCAAAGGCGGTAATACGGTTAT
CCACAGAATCAGGGGATAACGCAGGAAAGAACATGTGAGCAAAAGGCCAGCAAAAGGCCAGGAACCGTAA
AAAGGCCGCGTTGCTGGCGTTTTTCCATAGGCTCCGCCCCCCTGACGAGCATCACAAAAATCGACGCTCA
AGTCAGAGGTGGCGAAACCCGACAGGACTATAAAGATACCAGGCGTTTCCCCCTGGAAGCTCCCTCGTGC
GCTCTCCTGTTCCGACCCTGCCGCTTACCGGATACCTGTCCGCCTTTCTCCCTTCGGGAAGCGTGGCGCT
TTCTCATAGCTCACGCTGTAGGTATCTCAGTTCGGTGTAGGTCGTTCGCTCCAAGCTGGGCTGTGTGCAC
GAACCCCCCGTTCAGCCCGACCGCTGCGCCTTATCCGGTAACTATCGTCTTGAGTCCAACCCGGTAAGAC
ACGACTTATCGCCACTGGCAGCAGCCACTGGTAACAGGATTAGCAGAGCGAGGTATGTAGGCGGTGCTAC
AGAGTTCTTGAAGTGGTGGCCTAACTACGGCTACACTAGAAGAACAGTATTTGGTATCTGCGCTCTGCTG
AAGCCAGTTACCTTCGGAAAAAGAGTTGGTAGCTCTTGATCCGGCAAACAAACCACCGCTGGTAGCGGTG
GTTTTTTTGTTTGCAAGCAGCAGATTACGCGCAGAAAAAAAGGATCTCAAGAAGATCCTTTGATCTTTTC
TACGGGGTCTGACGCTCAGTGGAACGAAAACTCACGTTAAGGGATTTTGGTCATGAGATTATCAAAAAGG
ATCTTCACCTAGATCCTTTTAAATTAAAAATGAAGTTTTAAATCAATCTAAAGTATATATGAGTAAACTT
GGTCTGACAGTTACCAATGCTTAATCAGTGAGGCACCTATCTCAGCGATCTGTCTATTTCGTTCATCCAT
AGTTGCCTGACTCCCCGTCGTGTAGATAACTACGATACGGGAGGGCTTACCATCTGGCCCCAGTGCTGCA
ATGATACCGCGAGACCCACGCTCACCGGCTCCAGATTTATCAGCAATAAACCAGCCAGCCGGAAGGGCCG
AGCGCAGAAGTGGTCCTGCAACTTTATCCGCCTCCATCCAGTCTATTAATTGTTGCCGGGAAGCTAGAGT
AAGTAGTTCGCCAGTTAATAGTTTGCGCAACGTTGTTGCCATTGCTACAGGCATCGTGGTGTCACGCTCG
TCGTTTGGTATGGCTTCATTCAGCTCCGGTTCCCAACGATCAAGGCGAGTTACATGATCCCCCATGTTGT
GCAAAAAAGCGGTTAGCTCCTTCGGTCCTCCGATCGTTGTCAGAAGTAAGTTGGCCGCAGTGTTATCACT
CATGGTTATGGCAGCACTGCATAATTCTCTTACTGTCATGCCATCCGTAAGATGCTTTTCTGTGACTGGT
GAGTACTCAACCAAGTCATTCTGAGAATAGTGTATGCGGCGACCGAGTTGCTCTTGCCCGGCGTCAATAC
GGGATAATACCGCGCCACATAGCAGAACTTTAAAAGTGCTCATCATTGGAAAACGTTCTTCGGGGCGAAA
ACTCTCAAGGATCTTACCGCTGTTGAGATCCAGTTCGATGTAACCCACTCGTGCACCCAACTGATCTTCA
GCATCTTTTACTTTCACCAGCGTTTCTGGGTGAGCAAAAACAGGAAGGCAAAATGCCGCAAAAAAGGGAA
TAAGGGCGACACGGAAATGTTGAATACTCATACTCTTCCTTTTTCAATATTATTGAAGCATTTATCAGGG
TTATTGTCTCATGAGCGGATACATATTTGAATGTATTTAGAAAAATAAACAAATAGGGGTTCCGCGCACA
TTTCCCCGAAAAGTGCCACCTGACGTCG
